Addgene plasmid #197567: pAcBac1-Ma-sfGFP WT
Purpose: Expression of sfGFP WT with Methanomethylophilus alvus (Ma) Pyl-tRNA for the encoding of non-canonical amino acids at TAG codons in HEK293 cells
Depositing lab: Ryan Mehl. Depositing organization: Oregon State University. Publication: Generating Efficient Methanomethylophilus alvus Pyrrolysyl-tRNA Synthetases for Structurally Diverse Non-Canonical Amino Acids. Avila-Crump S, Hemshorn ML, Jones CM, Mbengi L, Meyer K, Griffis JA, Jana S, Petrina GE, Pagar VV, Karplus PA, Petersson EJ, Perona JJ, Mehl RA, Cooley RB. ACS Chem Biol. 2022 Dec 16;17(12):3458-3469. doi: 10.1021/acschembio.2c00639. Epub 2022 Nov 16. PubMed 36383641.
Backbone
  Vector backbone: pAcBac1
  Backbone size w/o insert (bp): 9000
  Total vector size (bp): 9795
  Vector type: Mammalian Expression
  Selectable markers: Gentamicin
Growth in bacteria
  Bacterial resistance: Ampicillin, 100 μg/mL
  Growth temperature: 30°C
  Growth strain: NEB Stable
  Copy number: High Copy
Gene/Insert 1
  Gene/Insert name: sfGFP WT
  Insert size (bp): 723
  Promoter: CMV
  Tag / fusion protein: V5-His6 (C terminal on insert)
  Cloning method: Restriction Enzyme; 5′ cloning site NheI (not destroyed); 3′ cloning site EcoRI (not destroyed)
  Sequencing primers: 5′ cgcaaatgggcggtaggcgtg
Gene/Insert 2
  Gene/Insert name: M. alvus Pyl-tRNA (6) (4x copies)
  Species: Methanomethylophilus alvus
  Insert size (bp): 69
  Promoter: U6/H1
  Cloning method: Gateway Cloning
  Sequencing primers: 5′ gtagccgaagatgacggtttgtc
Terms and licenses: Academic/Nonprofit Terms; Industry Terms: Not Available to Industry
How to cite: pAcBac1-Ma-sfGFP WT was a gift from Ryan Mehl (Addgene plasmid # 197567 ; http://n2t.net/addgene:197567 ; RRID:Addgene_197567)
