[The description below was written by a language model from this plasmid's Addgene catalogue record and pLannotate feature annotations shown in this document.]
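Description:
pAcBac1-Ma-sfGFP WT is a roughly 9.8 kb mammalian expression plasmid built on the pAcBac1 backbone, a baculovirus transfer-type vector adapted for delivery into mammalian cells. It is propagated in E. coli through a high-copy ColE1/pUC origin with ampicillin resistance, and it also carries an f1 origin. Tn7L and Tn7R transposon ends are annotated along with a gentamicin acetyltransferase gene. In vectors of this type, that arrangement allows transposition of the cargo into a bacmid, with gentamicin as the marker. A polyhedrin promoter upstream of a VSV-G glycoprotein coding region with an SV40 polyadenylation signal is also present. This is consistent with pseudotyping baculovirus particles for mammalian cell transduction, although the record describes use only in HEK293 cells and does not specify a delivery route.

The payload has two parts. Wild-type superfolder GFP (annotated by similarity as oxGFP) is driven by the CMV enhancer and promoter, carries a C-terminal V5-His6 tag according to the catalogue entry, and is followed by a WPRE and a bGH polyadenylation signal to boost transcript stability and expression. Four copies of the Methanomethylophilus alvus pyrrolysyl tRNA, variant (6), are expressed from RNA polymerase III promoters. The feature table shows two U6/H1 promoter pairs in opposite orientations, but the tRNAs themselves are not annotated.

The plasmid supplies the amber suppressor tRNA for genetic code expansion at TAG codons. No synthetase is recorded on it, so the synthetase is presumably provided separately. Because this sfGFP is listed as wild type rather than a TAG-interrupted reporter, the construct most likely serves as a reference for full-length sfGFP expression when non-canonical amino acid incorporation is evaluated.
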