Features (pLannotate 1.2.2; 28 found; start..end, strand, type, name):
     17..257     +  promoter       U6 promoter: RNA polymerase III promoter for human U6 snRNA
    342..436     +  promoter       H1-2O2 promoter: doxycycline-inducible variant of the human H1 RNA promoter (Henriksen et al., 2007)
    542..569     +  rep_origin     f1 ori (fragment): f1 bacteriophage origin of replication; arrow indicates direction of (+) strand synthesis
    589..948     +  CDS            YPR2_ECOLX (fragment): Protein predicted: Swiss-Prot protein existence level 4. From Escherichia coli.
    926..954     +  promoter       Pc promoter: intI1 (promoter lies within the coding sequence); class 1 integron promoter
   1143..1676    +  CDS            GmR: gentamycin acetyltransferase; aacC1; confers resistance to gentamycin
   1743..1967    +  mobile_element Tn7R: mini-Tn7 element (right end of the Tn7 transposon) Tn7
   2035..2086    +  misc_feature   bom (fragment): basis of mobility region from pBR322
   2272..2860    -  rep_origin     ori: high-copy-number ColE1/pMB1/pBR322/pUC origin of replication
   3031..3891    -  CDS            AmpR: β-lactamase; bla; confers resistance to ampicillin, carbenicillin, and related antibiotics
   3892..3996    -  promoter       AmpR promoter: bla
   4022..4476    -  rep_origin     f1 ori (sequence partly withheld): f1 bacteriophage origin of replication; arrow indicates direction of (+) strand synthesis
   4481..4497    -  CDS            lacZα (fragment): LacZα fragment of β-galactosidase; lacZ fragment
   4660..4825    +  mobile_element Tn7L: mini-Tn7 element (left end of the Tn7 transposon) Tn7
   4918..5012    -  promoter       H1-2O2 promoter: doxycycline-inducible variant of the human H1 RNA promoter (Henriksen et al., 2007)
   5097..5337    -  promoter       U6 promoter: RNA polymerase III promoter for human U6 snRNA
   5370..5504    -  polyA_signal   SV40 poly(A) signal: SV40 polyadenylation signal
   5527..5610    -  CDS            large T antigen (fragment): large T antigen from SV40 (simian virus 40)
   5652..7185    -  CDS            VSV-G (fragment) (sequence partly withheld): vesicular stomatitis virus G glycoprotein Indiana strain
   7244..7335    -  promoter       polyhedrin promoter: polh from Autographa californica; promoter for the baculovirus polyhedrin gene
   7430..7809    +  enhancer       CMV enhancer: human cytomegalovirus immediate early enhancer
   7810..8013    +  promoter       CMV promoter: human cytomegalovirus (CMV) immediate early promoter
   8009..8042    +  LTR            5' LTR (truncated) (fragment): truncated 5' long terminal repeat (LTR) from HIV-1
   8058..8076    +  promoter       T7 promoter: promoter for bacteriophage T7 RNA polymerase
   8099..8815    +  CDS            oxGFP: oxGFP is a basic (constitutively fluorescent) green fluorescent protein published in 2015, derived from Aequorea victoria.
   8907..9495    +  misc_feature   WPRE: woodchuck hepatitis virus posttranscriptional regulatory element
   9550..9774    +  polyA_signal   bGH poly(A) signal: bovine growth hormone polyadenylation signal
   9778..2       +  promoter       SV40 promoter (fragment) (across the origin): SV40 enhancer and early promoter
>Addgene plasmid #197567 | pAcBac1-Ma-sfGFP WT | addgene full sequence | sequence record 389420 | Addgene NGS Result
AGATCTCGGGCAGGAAGAGGGCCTATTTCCCATGATTCCTTCATATTTGCATATACGATACAAGGCTGTT
AGAGAGATAATTAGAATTAATTTGACTGTAAACACAAAGATATTAGTACAAAATACGTGACGTAGAAAGT
AATAATTTCTTGGGTAGTTTGCAGTTTTAAAATTATGTTTTAAAATGGACTATCATATGCTTACCGTAAC
TTGAAAGTATTTCGATTTCTTGGCTTTATATATCTTGTGGAAAGGACGAAACACCGGGGGACGGTCCGGC
GACCAGCGGGTCTCTAAAACCTAGCATAGCGGGGTTCGACACCCCGGTCTCTCGTTTTTTAATATTTGCA
TGTCGCTATGTGTTCTGGGAAATCACCATAAACGTGAAATCCCTATCAGTGATAGAGACTTATAAGTTCC
CTATCAGTGATAGAGACACCGGGGGACGGTCCGGCGACCAGCGGGTCTCTAAAACCTAGCATAGCGGGGT
TCGACACCCCGGTCTCTCGTTTTTTCAGCTGGGGCTCTAGGGGGTATCCCCACGCGCCCTGTAGCGGCGC
ATTAAGCGCAAGCCCTGCCATAGCCACTACGGGTACGTAGCCAACCACTAGAACTATAGCTAGAGTCCTG
GGCGAACAAACGATGCTCGCCTTCCAGAAAACCGAGGATGCGAACCACTTCATCCGGGGTCAGCACCACC
GGCAAGCGCCGCGACGGCCGAGGTCTACCGATCTCCTGAAGCAAGGGCAGATCCGTGCACAGCACCTTGC
CGTAGAAGAACAGCAAGGCCGCCAATGCCTGACGATGCGTGGAGACCGAAACCTTGCGCTCGTTCGCCAG
CCAGGACAGAAATGCCTCGACTTCGCTGCTGCCCAAGGTTGCCGGGTGACGCACACCGTGGAAACGGATG
AAGGCACGAACCCAGTTGACATAAGCCTGTTCGGTTCGTAAACTGTAATGCAAGTAGCGTATGCGCTCAC
GCAACTGGTCCAGAACCTTGACCGAACGCAGCGGTGGTAACGGCGCAGTGGCGGTTTTCATGGCTTGTTA
TGACTGTTTTTTTGTACAGTCTATGCCTCGGGCATCCAAGCAGCAAGCGCGTTACGCCGTGGGTCGATGT
TTGATGTTATGGAGCAGCAACGATGTTACGCAGCAGCAACGATGTTACGCAGCAGGGCAGTCGCCCTAAA
ACAAAGTTAGGTGGCTCAAGTATGGGCATCATTCGCACATGTAGGCTCGGCCCTGACCAAGTCAAATCCA
TGCGGGCTGCTCTTGATCTTTTCGGTCGTGAGTTCGGAGACGTAGCCACCTACTCCCAACATCAGCCGGA
CTCCGATTACCTCGGGAACTTGCTCCGTAGTAAGACATTCATCGCGCTTGCTGCCTTCGACCAAGAAGCG
GTTGTTGGCGCTCTCGCGGCTTACGTTCTGCCCAAGTTTGAGCAGCCGCGTAGTGAGATCTATATCTATG
ATCTCGCAGTCTCCGGCGAGCACCGGAGGCAGGGCATTGCCACCGCGCTCATCAATCTCCTCAAGCATGA
GGCCAACGCGCTTGGTGCTTATGTGATCTACGTGCAAGCAGATTACGGTGACGATCCCGCAGTGGCTCTC
TATACAAAGTTGGGCATACGGGAAGAAGTGATGCACTTTGATATCGACCCAAGTACCGCCACCTAACAAT
TCGTTCAAGCCGAGATCGGCTTCCCGGCCGCGGAGTTGTTCGGTAAATTGTCACAACGCCGCGAATATAG
TCTTTACCATGCCCTTGGCCACGCCCCTCTTTAATACGACGGGCAATTTGCACTTCAGAAAATGAAGAGT
TTGCTTTAGCCATAACAAAAGTCCAGTATGCTTTTTCACAGCATAACTGGACTGATTTCAGTTTACAACT
ATTCTGTCTAGTTTAAGACTTTATTGTCATAGTTTAGATCTATTTTGTTCAGTTTAAGACTTTATTGTCC
GCCCACACCCGCTTACGCAGGGCATCCATTTATTACTCAACCGTAACCGATTTTGCCAGGTTACGCGGCT
GGTCTATGCGGTGTGAAATACCGCACAGATGCGTAAGGAGAAAATACCGCATCAGGCGCTCTTCCGCTTC
CTCGCTCACTGACTCGCTGCGCTCGGTCGTTCGGCTGCGGCGAGCGGTATCAGCTCACTCAAAGGCGGTA
ATACGGTTATCCACAGAATCAGGGGATAACGCAGGAAAGAACATGTGAGCAAAAGGCCAGCAAAAGGCCA
GGAACCGTAAAAAGGCCGCGTTGCTGGCGTTTTTCCATAGGCTCCGCCCCCCTGACGAGCATCACAAAAA
TCGACGCTCAAGTCAGAGGTGGCGAAACCCGACAGGACTATAAAGATACCAGGCGTTTCCCCCTGGAAGC
TCCCTCGTGCGCTCTCCTGTTCCGACCCTGCCGCTTACCGGATACCTGTCCGCCTTTCTCCCTTCGGGAA
GCGTGGCGCTTTCTCATAGCTCACGCTGTAGGTATCTCAGTTCGGTGTAGGTCGTTCGCTCCAAGCTGGG
CTGTGTGCACGAACCCCCCGTTCAGCCCGACCGCTGCGCCTTATCCGGTAACTATCGTCTTGAGTCCAAC
CCGGTAAGACACGACTTATCGCCACTGGCAGCAGCCACTGGTAACAGGATTAGCAGAGCGAGGTATGTAG
GCGGTGCTACAGAGTTCTTGAAGTGGTGGCCTAACTACGGCTACACTAGAAGAACAGTATTTGGTATCTG
CGCTCTGCTGAAGCCAGTTACCTTCGGAAAAAGAGTTGGTAGCTCTTGATCCGGCAAACAAACCACCGCT
GGTAGCGGTGGTTTTTTTGTTTGCAAGCAGCAGATTACGCGCAGAAAAAAAGGATCTCAAGAAGATCCTT
TGATCTTTTCTACGGGGTCTGACGCTCAGTGGAACGAAAACTCACGTTAAGGGATTTTGGTCATGAGATT
ATCAAAAAGGATCTTCACCTAGATCCTTTTAAATTAAAAATGAAGTTTTAAATCAATCTAAAGTATATAT
GAGTAAACTTGGTCTGACAGTTACCAATGCTTAATCAGTGAGGCACCTATCTCAGCGATCTGTCTATTTC
GTTCATCCATAGTTGCCTGACTCCCCGTCGTGTAGATAACTACGATACGGGAGGGCTTACCATCTGGCCC
CAGTGCTGCAATGATACCGCGAGACCCACGCTCACCGGCTCCAGATTTATCAGCAATAAACCAGCCAGCC
GGAAGGGCCGAGCGCAGAAGTGGTCCTGCAACTTTATCCGCCTCCATCCAGTCTATTAATTGTTGCCGGG
AAGCTAGAGTAAGTAGTTCGCCAGTTAATAGTTTGCGCAACGTTGTTGCCATTGCTACAGGCATCGTGGT
GTCACGCTCGTCGTTTGGTATGGCTTCATTCAGCTCCGGTTCCCAACGATCAAGGCGAGTTACATGATCC
CCCATGTTGTGCAAAAAAGCGGTTAGCTCCTTCGGTCCTCCGATCGTTGTCAGAAGTAAGTTGGCCGCAG
TGTTATCACTCATGGTTATGGCAGCACTGCATAATTCTCTTACTGTCATGCCATCCGTAAGATGCTTTTC
TGTGACTGGTGAGTACTCAACCAAGTCATTCTGAGAATAGTGTATGCGGCGACCGAGTTGCTCTTGCCCG
GCGTCAATACGGGATAATACCGCGCCACATAGCAGAACTTTAAAAGTGCTCATCATTGGAAAACGTTCTT
CGGGGCGAAAACTCTCAAGGATCTTACCGCTGTTGAGATCCAGTTCGATGTAACCCACTCGTGCACCCAA
CTGATCTTCAGCATCTTTTACTTTCACCAGCGTTTCTGGGTGAGCAAAAACAGGAAGGCAAAATGCCGCA
AAAAAGGGAATAAGGGCGACACGGAAATGTTGAATACTCATACTCTTCCTTTTTCAATATTATTGAAGCA
TTTATCAGGGTTATTGTCTCATGAGCGGATACATATTTGAATGTATTTAGAAAAATAAACAAATAGGGGT
TCCGCGCACATTTCCCCGAAAAGTGCCACCTAAATTGTAAGCGTTAATATTTTGTTAAAATTCGCGTTAA
ATTTTTGTTAAATCAGCTCATTTTTTAACCAATAGGCCGAAATCGGCAAAATCCCTTATAAATCAAAAGA
ATAGACCGAGATAGGGT
[37 nt withheld, positions 4148-4184]
AAGAACGTGGACTCCAACGTCAAAGG
[49 nt withheld, positions 4211-4259]
T
[91 nt withheld, positions 4261-4351]
G
[124 nt withheld, positions 4353-4476]
CCCATTCGCCATTCAGGCTGCAAATAAGCGTTGATATTCAGTCAATTACAAACATTAATAACGAAGAGAT
GACAGAAAAATTTTCATTCTGTGACAGAGAAAAAGTAGCCGAAGATGACGGTTTGTCACATGGAGTTGGC
AGGATGTTTGATTAAAAACATAACAGGAAGAAAAATGCCCCGCTGTGGGCGGACAAAATAGTTGGGAACT
GGGAGGGGTGGAAATGGAGTTTTTAAGGATTATTTAGGGAAGAGTGACAAAATAGATGGGAACTGGGTGT
AGCGTCGTAAGCTAATACGAAAATTAAAAATGACAAAATAGTTTGGAACTAGATTTCACTTATCTGGTTC
GGATCTCCTAGCAAAAAACGAGAGACCGGGGTGTCGAACCCCGCTATGCTAGGTTTTAGAGACCCGCTGG
TCGCCGGACCGTCCCCCGGTGTCTCTATCACTGATAGGGAACTTATAAGTCTCTATCACTGATAGGGATT
TCACGTTTATGGTGATTTCCCAGAACACATAGCGACATGCAAATATTAAAAAACGAGAGACCGGGGTGTC
GAACCCCGCTATGCTAGGTTTTAGAGACCCGCTGGTCGCCGGACCGTCCCCCGGTGTTTCGTCCTTTCCA
CAAGATATATAAAGCCAAGAAATCGAAATACTTTCAAGTTACGGTAAGCATATGATAGTCCATTTTAAAA
CATAATTTTAAAACTGCAAACTACCCAAGAAATTATTACTTTCTACGTCACGTATTTTGTACTAATATCT
TTGTGTTTACAGTCAAATTAATTCTAATTATCTCTCTAACAGCCTTGTATCGTATATGCAAATATGAAGG
AATCATGGGAAATAGGCCCTCTTCCTGCCCGACCTAGGCTCAAGCAGTGATCAGATCCAGACATGATAAG
ATACATTGATGAGTTTGGACAAACCACAACTAGAATGCAGTGAAAAAAATGCTTTATTTGTGAAATTTGT
GATGCTATTGCTTTATTTGTAACCATTATAAGCTGCAATAAACAAGTTAACAACAACAATTGCATTCATT
TTATGTTTCAGGTTCAGGGGGAGGTGTGGGAGGTTTTTTAAAGCAAGTAAAACCTCTACAAATGTGGTAT
GGCTGATTATGATCCTCTAGTACTTCTCGACAAGCTTGGCCGGCCTGGCCTTATCACTTTCCAAGTCGGT
TCATCTCTATGTCTGTATAAATCTGTCTTTTCTTGGTGTGCTTTAATTTAATGCAAAGATGGATACCAAC
TCGGAGAACCAAGAATAGTCCAATGATTAACCCTATGATAAAGAAAAAAGAGGCAATAGAGCTTTTCCAA
CTACTGAACCAACCTTCTACAAGCTCGATTGGATT
[1296 nt withheld, positions 5842-7137]
GCAATTCACCCCAATGAATAAAAAGGCTAAGTACAAAAGGCACTTCATGGTGGCGGTTTTTTAGGAGTTC
GCGCCCGATGGTGGGACGGTATGAATAATCCGGAATATTTATAGGTTTTTTTATTACAAAACTGTTACGA
AAACAGTAAAATACTTATTTATTTGCGAGATGGTTATCATTTTAATTATCTCCATGATCTATTAATATTC
CGGAGTATACGGACCGCGGCCGCAAATACCTGCAGGATCCGTTTTGCGCTGCTTCGCGATGTACGGGCCA
GATATACGCGTTGACATTGATTATTGACTAGTTATTAATAGTAATCAATTACGGGGTCATTAGTTCATAG
CCCATATATGGAGTTCCGCGTTACATAACTTACGGTAAATGGCCCGCCTGGCTGACCGCCCAACGACCCC
CGCCCATTGACGTCAATAATGACGTATGTTCCCATAGTAACGCCAATAGGGACTTTCCATTGACGTCAAT
GGGTGGAGTATTTACGGTAAACTGCCCACTTGGCAGTACATCAAGTGTATCATATGCCAAGTACGCCCCC
TATTGACGTCAATGACGGTAAATGGCCCGCCTGGCATTATGCCCAGTACATGACCTTATGGGACTTTCCT
ACTTGGCAGTACATCTACGTATTAGTCATCGCTATTACCATGGTGATGCGGTTTTGGCAGTACATCAATG
GGCGTGGATAGCGGTTTGACTCACGGGGATTTCCAAGTCTCCACCCCATTGACGTCAATGGGAGTTTGTT
TTGGCACCAAAATCAACGGGACTTTCCAAAATGTCGTAACAACTCCGCCCCATTGACGCAAATGGGCGGT
AGGCGTGTACGGTGGGAGGTCTATATAAGCAGAGCTCTCTGGCTAACTAGAGAACCCACTGCTTACTGGC
TTATCGAAATTAATACGACTCACTATAGGGAGACCCAAGCTGGCTAGCACCATGGTTTCTAAAGGTGAAG
AACTTTTTACTGGCGTTGTGCCGATTCTGGTGGAACTGGATGGTGATGTGAATGGCCATAAATTTAGCGT
TCGTGGCGAAGGCGAAGGTGATGCGACCAACGGTAAACTGACCCTGAAATTTATTTGCACCACCGGTAAA
CTGCCGGTTCCGTGGCCGACCCTGGTGACCACCCTGACCTATGGCGTTCAGTGCTTTAGCCGCTATCCGG
ATCATATGAAACGCCATGATTTCTTTAAAAGCGCGATGCCGGAAGGCTATGTGCAGGAACGTACCATTAG
CTTCAAAGATGATGGCACCTATAAAACCCGTGCGGAAGTTAAATTTGAAGGCGATACCCTGGTGAACCGC
ATTGAACTGAAAGGTATTGATTTTAAAGAAGATGGCAACATTCTGGGTCATAAACTGGAATATAATTTCA
ACAGCCATAATGTGTATATTACCGCCGATAAACAGAAAAATGGCATCAAAGCGAACTTTAAAATCCGTCA
CAACGTGGAAGATGGTAGCGTGCAGCTGGCGGATCATTATCAGCAGAATACCCCGATTGGTGATGGCCCG
GTGCTGCTGCCGGATAATCATTATCTGAGCACCCAGAGCGTTCTGAGCAAAGATCCGAATGAAAAACGTG
ATCATATGGTGCTGCTGGAATTTGTTACCGCCGCGGGCATTACCCACGGTATGGATGAACTTTATAAAGG
TTCTGGAAAGCCGATTCCAAATCCCCTGTTGGGACTGGATTCTACTCATCACCACCATCACCACTAAGAA
TTCAACGCGTTAAGTCGACAATCAACCTCTGGATTACAAAATTTGTGAAAGATTGACTGGTATTCTTAAC
TATGTTGCTCCTTTTACGCTATGTGGATACGCTGCTTTAATGCCTTTGTATCATGCTATTGCTTCCCGTA
TGGCTTTCATTTTCTCCTCCTTGTATAAATCCTGGTTGCTGTCTCTTTATGAGGAGTTGTGGCCCGTTGT
CAGGCAACGTGGCGTGGTGTGCACTGTGTTTGCTGACGCAACCCCCACTGGTTGGGGCATTGCCACCACC
TGTCAGCTCCTTTCCGGGACTTTCGCTTTCCCCCTCCCTATTGCCACGGCGGAACTCATCGCCGCCTGCC
TTGCCCGCTGCTGGACAGGGGCTCGGCTGTTGGGCACTGACAATTCCGTGGTGTTGTCGGGGAAATCATC
GTCCTTTCCTTGGCTGCTCGCCTGTGTTGCCACCTGGATTCTGCGCGGGACGTCCTTCTGCTACGTCCCT
TCGGCCCTCAATCCAGCGGACCTTCCTTCCCGCGGCCTGCTGCCGGCTCTGCGGCCTCTTCCGCGTCTTC
GCCTTCGCCCTCAGACGAGTCGGATCTCCCTTTGGGCCGCCTCCCCGCGTCGACTTTAACTCGAGTCTAG
AGGGCCCGTTTAAACCCGCTGATCAGCCTCGACTGTGCCTTCTAGTTGCCAGCCATCTGTTGTTTGCCCC
TCCCCCGTGCCTTCCTTGACCCTGGAAGGTGCCACTCCCACTGTCCTTTCCTAATAAAATGAGGAAATTG
CATCGCATTGTCTGAGTAGGTGTCATTCTATTCTGGGGGGTGGGGTGGGGCAGGACAGCAAGGGGGAGGA
TTGGGAAGACAATAGCAGGCATGCTGGGGATGCGGTGGGCTCTATGGCTTCTGAGGCGGAAAGAACC
